Addgene plasmid #102247: CRY2-mCherry-Miro1TM
Purpose: Expresses fusion of CRY2PHR with mCherry and transmembrane domain of Miro1
Depositing lab: Bianxiao Cui. Depositing organization: Stanford University. Publication: Optogenetic control of molecular motors and organelle distributions in cells. Duan L, Che D, Zhang K, Ong Q, Guo S, Cui B. Chem Biol. 2015 May 21;22(5):671-82. doi: 10.1016/j.chembiol.2015.04.014. Epub 2015 May 9. PubMed 25963241.
Backbone
  Vector backbone: pEGFP-N1
  Backbone size w/o insert (bp): 4000
  Total vector size (bp): 6400
  Vector type: Mammalian Expression
Growth in bacteria
  Bacterial resistance: Kanamycin, 50 μg/mL
  Growth temperature: 37°C
  Growth strain: DH5alpha
  Copy number: Unknown
Gene/Insert
  Gene/Insert name: CRY2PHR-mCherry-Miro1TM (alt names: CRY2; Miro1; RHOT1)
  Species: H. sapiens (human), A. thaliana (mustard weed)
  Insert size (bp): 2400
  Entrez Gene: RHOT1 (a.k.a. ARHT1, MIRO-1, MIRO1); CRY2 (a.k.a. AT1G04400, AT-PHH1, ATCRY2, CRYPTOCHROME 2 APOPROTEIN, F19P19.14, F19P19_14, FHA, PHH1, cryptochrome 2)
  Promoter: CMV
  Cloning method: Gibson Cloning
  Sequencing primers: 5′ CMV forward
Terms and licenses: Academic/Nonprofit Terms; Industry Terms: Not Available to Industry
How to cite: CRY2-mCherry-Miro1TM was a gift from Bianxiao Cui (Addgene plasmid # 102247 ; http://n2t.net/addgene:102247 ; RRID:Addgene_102247)
