[The description below was written by a language model from this plasmid's Addgene catalogue record and pLannotate feature annotations shown in this document.]
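Description:
CRY2-mCherry-Miro1TM is a mammalian expression plasmid of about 6.4 kb built on the pEGFP-N1 backbone, with the fusion insert introduced by Gibson cloning. It is propagated in E. coli through a high-copy ColE1/pUC-type origin and selected with kanamycin. The single NeoR/KanR cassette (Tn5 aminoglycoside phosphotransferase) sits behind both a bacterial bla-type promoter and the SV40 enhancer/early promoter and ends in an HSV TK polyadenylation signal, so the same gene can also provide G418 selection in mammalian cells. An f1 origin is present as well. The short annotated fragments of ble, SV40 large T antigen and the bGH poly(A) signal appear to be backbone remnants or partial matches rather than functional parts.

The payload is one open reading frame of roughly 2.4 kb driven by the human CMV immediate early enhancer and promoter and terminated by the SV40 poly(A) signal. It encodes CRY2PHR, the N-terminal photolyase homology region of Arabidopsis thaliana cryptochrome 2, followed by the monomeric red fluorescent protein mCherry and then a short C-terminal fragment of human RHOT1 (Miro1) corresponding to its transmembrane domain. Miro1 is a mitochondrial GTPase involved in mitochondrial trafficking, so its transmembrane segment is expected to anchor the fusion on mitochondria, while mCherry allows localisation to be followed by fluorescence. CRY2PHR binds CIB1 on blue-light exposure, making the anchored protein a light-inducible docking site for CIB1-tagged partners. The associated publication concerns optogenetic control of molecular motors and organelle distribution, consistent with use for light-triggered recruitment of motor proteins to mitochondria to reposition them in living cells. The partner constructs are not described in this record.
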