Features (pLannotate 1.2.2; 18 found; start..end, strand, type, name):
     61..364     +  enhancer       CMV enhancer: human cytomegalovirus immediate early enhancer
    365..568     +  promoter       CMV promoter: human cytomegalovirus (CMV) immediate early promoter
    591..618     +  misc_feature   MCS (fragment): multiple cloning site
    625..2118    +  CDS            CRY2PHR: N-terminal photolyase homology region of Arabidopsis thaliana cryptochrome 2 binds to CIB1 upon exposure to blue light (Kennedy et al., 2010)
   2119..2135    +  misc_feature   MCS (fragment): multiple cloning site
   2143..2850    +  CDS            mCherry: mCherry is a basic (constitutively fluorescent) red fluorescent protein published in 2004, derived from Discosoma sp.. It is reported to be a very rapidly-maturing monomer with low acid sensitivity.
   2851..2967    +  CDS            RHOT1 (fragment): MIRO1_HUMAN - Also known as ARHT1. Experimental evidence at protein level: Swiss-Prot protein existence level 1. Mitochondrial GTPase involved in mitochondrial trafficking (PubMed:12482879, PubMed:16630562, PubMed:22396657). Probably involved in control of anterograde transport of mitochondria and their subcellular distribution (PubMed:12482879, PubMed:16630562, PubMed:22396657). From Homo sapiens (Human).
   2979..3044    +  misc_feature   MCS: multiple cloning site
   3061..3145    +  CDS            large T antigen (fragment): large T antigen from SV40 (simian virus 40)
   3168..3289    +  polyA_signal   SV40 poly(A) signal: SV40 polyadenylation signal
   3323..3751    -  rep_origin     f1 ori (sequence partly withheld): f1 bacteriophage origin of replication; arrow indicates direction of (+) strand synthesis
   3778..3882    +  promoter       AmpR promoter: bla
   3884..4241    +  promoter       SV40 promoter: SV40 enhancer and early promoter
   4276..5070    +  CDS            NeoR/KanR: aminoglycoside phosphotransferase from Tn5; aph(3')-II (or nptII); confers resistance to neomycin, kanamycin, and G418 (Geneticin®)
   5091..5243    +  CDS            ble (fragment): BLE_KLEPN - Experimental evidence at protein level: Swiss-Prot protein existence level 1. Binding protein with a strong affinity to the bleomycin family of antibiotics. Binds to CL990; an antimitotic-antibiotic compound. From Klebsiella pneumoniae.
   5302..5349    +  polyA_signal   HSV TK poly(A) signal: herpes simplex virus thymidine kinase polyadenylation signal (Cole and Stacy, 1985)
   5440..5456    -  polyA_signal   bGH poly(A) signal (fragment): bovine growth hormone polyadenylation signal
   5678..6266    +  rep_origin     ori: high-copy-number ColE1/pMB1/pBR322/pUC origin of replication
>Addgene plasmid #102247 | CRY2-mCherry-Miro1TM | addgene full sequence | sequence record 198850 | Addgene NGS Result
TAGTTATTAATAGTAATCAATTACGGGGTCATTAGTTCATAGCCCATATATGGAGTTCCGCGTTACATAA
CTTACGGTAAATGGCCCGCCTGGCTGACCGCCCAACGACCCCCGCCCATTGACGTCAATAATGACGTATG
TTCCCATAGTAACGCCAATAGGGACTTTCCATTGACGTCAATGGGTGGAGTATTTACGGTAAACTGCCCA
CTTGGCAGTACATCAAGTGTATCATATGCCAAGTACGCCCCCTATTGACGTCAATGACGGTAAATGGCCC
GCCTGGCATTATGCCCAGTACATGACCTTATGGGACTTTCCTACTTGGCAGTACATCTACGTATTAGTCA
TCGCTATTACCATGGTGATGCGGTTTTGGCAGTACATCAATGGGCGTGGATAGCGGTTTGACTCACGGGG
ATTTCCAAGTCTCCACCCCATTGACGTCAATGGGAGTTTGTTTTGGCACCAAAATCAACGGGACTTTCCA
AAATGTCGTAACAACTCCGCCCCATTGACGCAAATGGGCGGTAGGCGTGTACGGTGGGAGGTCTATATAA
GCAGAGCTGGTTTAGTGAACCGTCAGATCCGCTAGCGCTACCGGACTCAGATCTCGAGGCCACCATGAAG
ATGGACAAAAAGACTATAGTTTGGTTTAGAAGAGACCTAAGGATTGAGGATAATCCTGCATTAGCAGCAG
CTGCTCACGAAGGATCTGTTTTTCCTGTCTTCATTTGGTGTCCTGAAGAAGAAGGACAGTTTTATCCTGG
AAGAGCTTCAAGATGGTGGATGAAACAATCACTTGCTCACTTATCTCAATCCTTGAAGGCTCTTGGATCT
GACCTCACTTTAATCAAAACCCACAACACGATTTCAGCGATCTTGGATTGTATCCGCGTTACCGGTGCTA
CAAAAGTCGTCTTTAACCACCTCTATGATCCTGTTTCGTTAGTTCGGGACCATACCGTAAAGGAGAAGCT
GGTGGAACGTGGGATCTCTGTGCAAAGCTACAATGGAGATCTATTGTATGAACCGTGGGAGATATACTGC
GAAAAGGGCAAACCTTTTACGAGTTTCAATTCTTACTGGAAGAAATGCTTAGATATGTCGATTGAATCCG
TTATGCTTCCTCCTCCTTGGCGGTTGATGCCAATAACTGCAGCGGCTGAAGCGATTTGGGCGTGTTCGAT
TGAAGAACTAGGGCTGGAGAATGAGGCCGAGAAACCGAGCAATGCGTTGTTAACTAGAGCTTGGTCTCCA
GGATGGAGCAATGCTGATAAGTTACTAAATGAGTTCATCGAGAAGCAGTTGATAGATTATGCAAAGAACA
GCAAGAAAGTTGTTGGGAATTCTACTTCACTACTTTCTCCGTATCTCCATTTCGGGGAAATAAGCGTCAG
ACACGTTTTCCAGTGTGCCCGGATGAAACAAATTATATGGGCAAGAGATAAGAACAGTGAAGGAGAAGAA
AGTGCAGATCTTTTTCTTAGGGGAATCGGTTTAAGAGAGTATTCTCGGTATATATGTTTCAACTTCCCGT
TTACTCACGAGCAATCGTTGTTGAGTCATCTTCGGTTTTTCCCTTGGGATGCTGATGTTGATAAGTTCAA
GGCCTGGAGACAAGGCAGGACCGGTTATCCGTTGGTGGATGCCGGAATGAGAGAGCTTTGGGCTACCGGA
TGGATGCATAACAGAATAAGAGTGATTGTTTCAAGCTTTGCTGTGAAGTTTCTTCTCCTTCCATGGAAAT
GGGGAATGAAGTATTTCTGGGATACACTTTTGGATGCTGATTTGGAATGTGACATCCTTGGCTGGCAGTA
TATCTCTGGGAGTATCCCCGATGGCCACGAGCTTGATCGCTTGGACAATCCCGCGTTACAAGGCGCCAAA
TATGACCCAGAAGGTGAGTACATAAGGCAATGGCTTCCCGAGCTTGCGAGATTGCCAACTGAATGGATCC
ATCATCCATGGGACGCTCCTTTAACCGTACTCAAAGCTTCTGGTGTGGAACTCGGAACAAACTATGCGAA
ACCCATTGTAGACATCGACACAGCTCGTGAGCTACTAGCTAAAGCTATTTCAAGAACCCGTGAAGCACAG
ATCATGATCGGAGCAGCAGCCCGGGATCCACCGGTCGCCACCATGGTGAGCAAGGGCGAGGAGGATAACA
TGGCCATCATCAAGGAGTTCATGCGCTTCAAGGTGCACATGGAGGGCTCCGTGAACGGCCACGAGTTCGA
GATCGAGGGCGAGGGCGAGGGCCGCCCCTACGAGGGCACCCAGACCGCCAAGCTGAAGGTGACCAAGGGT
GGCCCCCTGCCCTTCGCCTGGGACATCCTGTCCCCTCAGTTCATGTACGGCTCCAAGGCCTACGTGAAGC
ACCCCGCCGACATCCCCGACTACTTGAAGCTGTCCTTCCCCGAGGGCTTCAAGTGGGAGCGCGTGATGAA
CTTCGAGGACGGCGGCGTGGTGACCGTGACCCAGGACTCCTCCCTGCAGGACGGCGAGTTCATCTACAAG
GTGAAGCTGCGCGGCACCAACTTCCCCTCCGACGGCCCCGTAATGCAGAAGAAGACCATGGGCTGGGAGG
CCTCCTCCGAGCGGATGTACCCCGAGGACGGCGCCCTGAAGGGCGAGATCAAGCAGAGGCTGAAGCTGAA
GGACGGCGGCCACTACGACGCTGAGGTCAAGACCACCTACAAGGCCAAGAAGCCCGTGCAGCTGCCCGGC
GCCTACAACGTCAACATCAAGTTGGACATCACCTCCCACAACGAGGACTACACCATCGTGGAACAGTACG
AACGCGCCGAGGGCCGCCACTCCACCGGCGGCATGGACGAGCTGTACAAGCCGCACGTGACACAAGCTGA
CCTCAAGAGCTCCACGTTTTGGCTTCGAGCAAGTTTTGGTGCTACTGTTTTTGCAGTTTTGGGCTTTGCT
ATGTACAAAGCATTATTGAAACAGCGATGATGTACAAGTCCGGACTCAGATCTCGAGCTCAAGCTTCGAA
TTCTGCAGTCGACGGTACCGCGGGCCCGGGATCCACCGGATCTAGATAACTGATCATAATCAGCCATACC
ACATTTGTAGAGGTTTTACTTGCTTTAAAAAACCTCCCACACCTCCCCCTGAACCTGAAACATAAAATGA
ATGCAATTGTTGTTGTTAACTTGTTTATTGCAGCTTATAATGGTTACAAATAAAGCAATAGCATCACAAA
TTTCACAAATAAAGCATTTTTTTCACTGCATTCTAGTTGTGGTTTGTCCAAACTCATCAATGTATCTTAA
GGCGTAAATTGTAAGCGTTAATATTTTGTTAAAATTCGCGTTAAATTTTTGTTAAATCAGCTCATTTTTT
AACCAATAGGCCGAAATCGGCAAAATCCCTTATAAATCAAAAGAATAGACCGAGATAGGGT
[37 nt withheld, positions 3422-3458]
AAAGAACGTGGACTCCAACGTCAAAGG
[49 nt withheld, positions 3486-3534]
T
[91 nt withheld, positions 3536-3626]
G
[124 nt withheld, positions 3628-3751]
CAGGTGGCACTTTTCGGGGAAATGTGCGCGGAACCCCTATTTGTTTATTTTTCTAAATACATTCAAATAT
GTATCCGCTCATGAGACAATAACCCTGATAAATGCTTCAATAATATTGAAAAAGGAAGAGTCCTGAGGCG
GAAAGAACCAGCTGTGGAATGTGTGTCAGTTAGGGTGTGGAAAGTCCCCAGGCTCCCCAGCAGGCAGAAG
TATGCAAAGCATGCATCTCAATTAGTCAGCAACCAGGTGTGGAAAGTCCCCAGGCTCCCCAGCAGGCAGA
AGTATGCAAAGCATGCATCTCAATTAGTCAGCAACCATAGTCCCGCCCCTAACTCCGCCCATCCCGCCCC
TAACTCCGCCCAGTTCCGCCCATTCTCCGCCCCATGGCTGACTAATTTTTTTTATTTATGCAGAGGCCGA
GGCCGCCTCGGCCTCTGAGCTATTCCAGAAGTAGTGAGGAGGCTTTTTTGGAGGCCTAGGCTTTTGCAAA
GATCGATCAAGAGACAGGATGAGGATCGTTTCGCATGATTGAACAAGATGGATTGCACGCAGGTTCTCCG
GCCGCTTGGGTGGAGAGGCTATTCGGCTATGACTGGGCACAACAGACAATCGGCTGCTCTGATGCCGCCG
TGTTCCGGCTGTCAGCGCAGGGGCGCCCGGTTCTTTTTGTCAAGACCGACCTGTCCGGTGCCCTGAATGA
ACTGCAAGACGAGGCAGCGCGGCTATCGTGGCTGGCCACGACGGGCGTTCCTTGCGCAGCTGTGCTCGAC
GTTGTCACTGAAGCGGGAAGGGACTGGCTGCTATTGGGCGAAGTGCCGGGGCAGGATCTCCTGTCATCTC
ACCTTGCTCCTGCCGAGAAAGTATCCATCATGGCTGATGCAATGCGGCGGCTGCATACGCTTGATCCGGC
TACCTGCCCATTCGACCACCAAGCGAAACATCGCATCGAGCGAGCACGTACTCGGATGGAAGCCGGTCTT
GTCGATCAGGATGATCTGGACGAAGAGCATCAGGGGCTCGCGCCAGCCGAACTGTTCGCCAGGCTCAAGG
CGAGCATGCCCGACGGCGAGGATCTCGTCGTGACCCATGGCGATGCCTGCTTGCCGAATATCATGGTGGA
AAATGGCCGCTTTTCTGGATTCATCGACTGTGGCCGGCTGGGTGTGGCGGACCGCTATCAGGACATAGCG
TTGGCTACCCGTGATATTGCTGAAGAGCTTGGCGGCGAATGGGCTGACCGCTTCCTCGTGCTTTACGGTA
TCGCCGCTCCCGATTCGCAGCGCATCGCCTTCTATCGCCTTCTTGACGAGTTCTTCTGAGCGGGACTCTG
GGGTTCGAAATGACCGACCAAGCGACGCCCAACCTGCCATCACGAGATTTCGATTCCACCGCCGCCTTCT
ATGAAAGGTTGGGCTTCGGAATCGTTTTCCGGGACGCCGGCTGGATGATCCTCCAGCGCGGGGATCTCAT
GCTGGAGTTCTTCGCCCACCCTAGGGGGAGGCTAACTGAAACACGGAAGGAGACAATACCGGAAGGAACC
CGCGCTATGACGGCAATAAAAAGACAGAATAAAACGCACGGTGTTGGGTCGTTTGTTCATAAACGCGGGG
TTCGGTCCCAGGGCTGGCACTCTGTCGATACCCCACCGAGACCCCATTGGGGCCAATACGCCCGCGTTTC
TTCCTTTTCCCCACCCCACCCCCCAAGTTCGGGTGAAGGCCCAGGGCTCGCAGCCAACGTCGGGGCGGCA
GGCCCTGCCATAGCCTCAGGTTACTCATATATACTTTAGATTGATTTAAAACTTCATTTTTAATTTAAAA
GGATCTAGGTGAAGATCCTTTTTGATAATCTCATGACCAAAATCCCTTAACGTGAGTTTTCGTTCCACTG
AGCGTCAGACCCCGTAGAAAAGATCAAAGGATCTTCTTGAGATCCTTTTTTTCTGCGCGTAATCTGCTGC
TTGCAAACAAAAAAACCACCGCTACCAGCGGTGGTTTGTTTGCCGGATCAAGAGCTACCAACTCTTTTTC
CGAAGGTAACTGGCTTCAGCAGAGCGCAGATACCAAATACTGTTCTTCTAGTGTAGCCGTAGTTAGGCCA
CCACTTCAAGAACTCTGTAGCACCGCCTACATACCTCGCTCTGCTAATCCTGTTACCAGTGGCTGCTGCC
AGTGGCGATAAGTCGTGTCTTACCGGGTTGGACTCAAGACGATAGTTACCGGATAAGGCGCAGCGGTCGG
GCTGAACGGGGGGTTCGTGCACACAGCCCAGCTTGGAGCGAACGACCTACACCGAACTGAGATACCTACA
GCGTGAGCTATGAGAAAGCGCCACGCTTCCCGAAGGGAGAAAGGCGGACAGGTATCCGGTAAGCGGCAGG
GTCGGAACAGGAGAGCGCACGAGGGAGCTTCCAGGGGGAAACGCCTGGTATCTTTATAGTCCTGTCGGGT
TTCGCCACCTCTGACTTGAGCGTCGATTTTTGTGATGCTCGTCAGGGGGGCGGAGCCTATGGAAAAACGC
CAGCAACGCGGCCTTTTTACGGTTCCTGGCCTTTTGCTGGCCTTTTGCTCACATGTTCTTTCCTGCGTTA
TCCCCTGATTCTGTGGATAACCGTATTACCGCCATGCAT
